>Addgene plasmid #192795 | pAAV-FLEX-SaCas9-U6-sgKcnab2 | addgene full sequence | sequence record 379966 | Addgene NGS Result
AACGCGGCCTTTTTACGGTTCCTGGCCTTTTGCTGGCCTTTTGCTCACATGTCCTGCAGGCAGCTGCGCG
CTCGCTCGCTCACTGAGGCCGCCCGGGCGTCGGGCGACCTTTGGTCGCCCGGCCTCAGTGAGCGAGCGAG
CGCGCAGAGAGGGAGTGGCCAACTCCATCACTAGGGGTTCCTGCGGCCTCTAGACTCGAGGCGTTGACAT
TGATTATTGACTAGTTATTAATAGTAATCAATTACGGGGTCATTAGTTCATAGCCCATATATGGAGTTCC
GCGTTACATAACTTACGGTAAATGGCCCGCCTGGCTGACCGCCCAACGACCCCCGCCCATTGACGTCAAT
AATGACGTATGTTCCCATAGTAACGCCAATAGGGACTTTCCATTGACGTCAATGGGTGGAGTATTTACGG
TAAACTGCCCACTTGGCAGTACATCAAGTGTATCATATGCCAAGTACGCCCCCTATTGACGTCAATGACG
GTAAATGGCCCGCCTGGCATTATGCCCAGTACATGACCTTATGGGACTTTCCTACTTGGCAGTACATCTA
CGTATTAGTCATCGCTATTACCATGGTGATGCGGTTTTGGCAGTACATCAATGGGCGTGGATAGCGGTTT
GACTCACGGGGATTTCCAAGTCTCCACCCCATTGACGTCAATGGGAGTTTGTTTTGGCACCAAAATCAAC
GGGACTTTCCAAAATGTCGTAACAACTCCGCCCCATTGACGCAAATGGGCGGTAGGCGTGTACGGTGGGA
GGTCTATATAAGCAGAGCTCTCTGGCTAACTACCGGTGCTAGCGTCGACTCCGGAATAACTTCGTATAGG
ATACTTTATACGAAGTTATGCAGAATGGTAGCTGGATTGTAGCTGCTATTAGCAATATGAAACCTCTTAA
TAACTTCGTATAGCATACATTATACGAAGTTATGGCGCGCCTTAAGCGTAATCTGGAACATCGTATGGGT
AAGCGTAATCTGGAACATCGTATGGGTAAGCGTAATCTGGAACATCGTATGGGTAGGATCCCTTTTTCTT
TTTTGCCTGGCCGGCCTTTTTCGTGGCCGCCGGCCTTTTGCCCTTTTTGATGATCTGAGGGTGCTTCTTA
GATTTCACTTCATACAGGTTGCCCAGAATGTCTGTGCTGTACTTCTTAATGCTCTGGGTCTTGGAGGCGA
TTGTCTTAATGATCCTGGGGGGCCTCTTGTCGTTCATGTTTTCCAGGTACTCGCGGTAGGTGATGTCGAT
CATGTTCACTTCGATCCGGTTCAGCAGGTCGTTGTTCACGCCGATCACTCTATACAGCTCGCCGTTGATC
TTGATCAGATCGTTGTTGTAGAAGGAGGCGATAAACTCGGCCTGGTTGCTGATCTTCTTCAGCTTCTTAG
CTTCCTCATAGCACTTGCTATTCACTTCGTAGTAGTTTTCTTTTTTGATCACATCCAGATTCTTCACGGT
CACGAACTTGTACACGCCATTGTCCAGGTACACGTCGAATCTGTAGGGCTTCAGGGACAGCTTCACGACC
TTGTTTCTGCTGTTGGGGTAGTCGTCGGTGATGTCCAGATGGGCGTTCAGTTTGTTGCCGTAATACTTAA
TCTTCTTGATCACGGGGCCGTTGTCCTTTTTGGAGTACTTGGTCAGGTAGTTCCCGGTTTCCTCGTAGTA
CTTGTACAGGGGATTCTTCTCGTCGCCGTACTGTTCCATAATCAGCTTCAGTTTCTGGTAGGTCTGGGGG
TCGTGGTGGTACATCAGCAGCTTTTCGGGGCTCTTGTTGATCAGCTTTTTCAGCTTGTCATTGTCCTTGT
CGTACAGGCCGTTCAGATTGTTCACGATCAGGGTGTTGCCCTTGTCGTCCTTCCGGGTGGAGTACAGGGT
GTCGTTAATCAGCTCTCTATTAGGCTTCTTGTCCACCCGGTGGCTGTACTTGTAGTCCTTGAAGTCCTTA
ATGTGCTTGATCTGGTGGGGGGTGATGAAGATCTCTTTGTACTCCTGCTCGGTTTCGATCTCGGGCATGC
TCTCGGCCTGCTTTTCCTCGAACATCTGGTTTTCCATCACTTTTTTGGCCTTGTCCAGTTTCTTCCACTC
TTTGAAGATGAAATCGGCGTTGGCAATGATCAGGGCGTCCTCGGCGTGGTGCTTGTACCCCTTGTTCCGC
TCTTTCTTAAACTTCCACTTCCGCCGCAGAAAGCTGGTGAAGCCGCCATTGATGGACTTCACTTTCACGT
CCAGGTTGTTCACTCTGAAGTAGCTCCGCAGCAGGTTCATCAGGCCTCTGGTGGCGTATCTGGTATCCAC
CAGGTTCCGGTTGATGAAGTCTTTCTGCACGGAGAACCTGTTGATGTCCCGTTCTTCCAGCAGATACTCT
TTCTTGGTCTTGCTGATTCTGCCCTTGCCCTTGGCCAGATTCAGGATGTGCTTCTTGAAGGTTTCGTAGC
TGATCTTGCTGTCGCTGCTGCTCAGGTACTGGAATGGGGTCCGGTTGCCCTTCTTGCTGTTTTCTTCCTG
CTTCACGAGCACCTTGTTGTTGAAGCTGTTGTCGAAGGACACGCTTCTGGGGATGATGTGGTCCACCTCA
TAGTTGAAGGGGTTGTTCAGCAGATCTTCCAGAGGGATGGCTTCCAGGCTGTACAGGCACTTGCCTTCCT
GCATGTCGTGCAGCTTGATCTTCTCGATCAGGTACTTGGCGTTCTCTTTGCCGGTGGTCCGGATGATTTC
CTCGATCCGCTCGTTGGTCTGCCGGTTCCGCTTCTGCATCTCGTTGATCATTTTCTGGGCGTCCTTGGAG
TTCTTCTCGCGGGCCAGCTCGATAATGATGTCGTTGGGCAGGCCGTACTTCTTGATGATGGCGTTGATCA
CTTTGATGCTCTGGATGAAGCTTCTCTTCACGACGGGGCTCAGGATGAAGTCGTCCACCAGGGTGGTGGG
GATCTCTTTCTGCTGGGACAGGTCCACCTTCTTGGGCACCAGCTTCAGCCGGTTGAAGATAGCGATCTGG
TTGTCGTTGGTGTGCCACAGCTCGTCCAGGATCAGGTTGATGGCCTTCAGGCTCAGGTTGTGGGTGCCGG
TATAGCCCTTCAGATTAGAGATCTGCTCGATCTCTTCCTGGGTCAGCTCGGAGTTCAGATTGGTCAGTTC
TTCCTGGATGTCCTCGCTGCTCTGGTAGATGGTCAGGATCTTGGCAATCTGATCCAGCAGCTCGGCGTTC
TCAATAATCTCTTTCCGGGCGGTAATGTCCTTGATGTCGTGGTACACCTTCAGGTTGGTGAACTCGGGCT
TGCCGGTGCTGGTCACTCTGTAGCCCTTAATATCCTCTTCGTTCACGAGGATTTCTTTGGCGATCTGCTT
CAGGGTGGGCTTCTTCTTCTGCTTGAACACGTTCTCGATGATCTGGAACTTCTCGTAATATTCCAGCTTC
TCGTTCTCGTCCCTGGTGATCACGAGATTGTTCAGGTCGTTCAGGGCGTTGTACAGGTCGGCGTTGTAGG
CGTACTTCACGCTCCGCAGTTCCTCGGGGAAGTAGGTGCAGTGGCCCATCAGCATCTCGTACCATTCTTT
GATGTCCTTCCAGCCGAAGGGGCTGCCCTCGCCAGGTCCCTCATAGTAGGTCCGCCGGGTTTCCAGCAGG
TCGATGTAGGTGTCGATGAAGCTCTGGTCCAGCTGGTGGTAGGCCTTCTGCACCTTCAGCAGCTGTTTGG
CTTCTTTCACGTAGTCGCTGGTCTTGAATCTGTTGATGCTGCCCCGCACTTCGCCGTCTTTCTTCAGCCG
TTCCAGCTGCAGTTCGGCCACGTATTTCTCTTCCAGGGCCTTGCTGTTCCGGCTGATCTGCTCTTTGGTG
GACAGCTCGTTGCCGGTGTCCTCTTCCACCTCGTTCACGTTGTGCACGCCTCTTCTCTTGGCCAGGTGCA
GCAGGGCGGCAGAGAACTCTTCCTCGCTCAGCTTCTGGCTCAGGCCCTTCACTCTGGCCTCGTAGGGGTT
GATGCCGCTCAGCTCGCTGTGGTCGGTCAGCAGGTTGTAGTCGAACAGCAGCTTCTTCACTCTCTGGATT
CTATGCCGCCTCCGCCGCTTCAGCCTTCTGGCGCCTCTCTTGCTCCGCCTGCCCTCGTTGTTTTCCACGT
TGGCCTCTTTGAACAGCCGCACGCCGGCATCGATCACGTCCCGTGTCTCGTAGTCGATGATGCCGTAGCC
CACGCTGGTGATGCCGATGTCCAGGCCCAGGATGTAGTTCCGCTTGGCTGCTGGGACTCCGTGGATACCG
ACCTTCCGCTTCTTCTTTGGGGCCATGCGGCCGCTGCAGACCGGTGCTAGCATAACTTCGTATAAAGTAT
CCTATACGAAGTTATTTGCCTTAACCCAGAAATTATCACTGTTATTCTTTAGAATGGTGCAAAGAATAAC
TTCGTATAATGTATGCTATACGAAGTTATGAATTCCTAGAGCTCGCTGATCAGCCTCGACTGTGCCTTCT
AGTTGCCAGCCATCTGTTGTTTGCCCCTCCCCCGTGCCTTCCTTGACCCTGGAAGGTGCCACTCCCACTG
TCCTTTCCTAATAAAATGAGGAAATTGCATCGCATTGTCTGAGTAGGTGTCATTCTATTCTGGGGGGTGG
GGTGGGGCAGGACAGCAAGGGGGAGGATTGGGAAGAGAATAGCAGGCATGCTGGGGAGGTACCGAGGGCC
TATTTCCCATGATTCCTTCATATTTGCATATACGATACAAGGCTGTTAGAGAGATAATTGGAATTAATTT
GACTGTAAACACAAAGATATTAGTACAAAATACGTGACGTAGAAAGTAATAATTTCTTGGGTAGTTTGCA
GTTTTAAAATTATGTTTTAAAATGGACTATCATATGCTTACCGTAACTTGAAAGTATTTCGATTTCTTGG
CTTTATATATCTTGTGGAAAGGACGAAACACCGAATCTGGGCAAATCTGGCCTGTTTTAGTACTCTGGAA
ACAGAATCTACTAAAACAAGGCAAAATGCCGTGTTTATCTCGTCAACTTGTTGGCGAGATTTTTGCGGCC
GCAGGAACCCCTAGTGATGGAGTTGGCCACTCCCTCTCTGCGCGCTCGCTCGCTCACTGAGGCCGGGCGA
CCAAAGGTCGCCCGACGCCCGGGCTTTGCCCGGGCGGCCTCAGTGAGCGAGCGAGCGCGCAGCTGCCTGC
AGGGGCGCCTGATGCGGTATTTTCTCCTTACGCATCTGTGCGGTATTTCACACCGCATA
[95 nt withheld, positions 5240-5334]
T
[46 nt withheld, positions 5336-5381]
C
[141 nt withheld, positions 5383-5523]
CCTTTGACGTTGGAGTCCACGTTCTTT
[37 nt withheld, positions 5551-5587]
ACTCTATCTCGGGCTATTCTTTTGATTTATAAGGGATTTTGCCGATTTCGGTCTATTGGTTAAAAAATGA
GCTGATTTAACAAAAATTTAACGCGAATTTTAACAAAATATTAACGTTTACAATTTTATGGTGCACTCTC
AGTACAATCTGCTCTGATGCCGCATAGTTAAGCCAGCCCCGACACCCGCCAACACCCGCTGACGCGCCCT
GACGGGCTTGTCTGCTCCCGGCATCCGCTTACAGACAAGCTGTGACCGTCTCCGGGAGCTGCATGTGTCA
GAGGTTTTCACCGTCATCACCGAAACGCGCGAGACGAAAGGGCCTCGTGATACGCCTATTTTTATAGGTT
AATGTCATGATAATAATGGTTTCTTAGACGTCAGGTGGCACTTTTCGGGGAAATGTGCGCGGAACCCCTA
TTTGTTTATTTTTCTAAATACATTCAAATATGTATCCGCTCATGAGACAATAACCCTGATAAATGCTTCA
ATAATATTGAAAAAGGAAGAGTATGAGTATTCAACATTTCCGTGTCGCCCTTATTCCCTTTTTTGCGGCA
TTTTGCCTTCCTGTTTTTGCTCACCCAGAAACGCTGGTGAAAGTAAAAGATGCTGAAGATCAGTTGGGTG
CACGAGTGGGTTACATCGAACTGGATCTCAACAGCGGTAAGATCCTTGAGAGTTTTCGCCCCGAAGAACG
TTTTCCAATGATGAGCACTTTTAAAGTTCTGCTATGTGGCGCGGTATTATCCCGTATTGACGCCGGGCAA
GAGCAACTCGGTCGCCGCATACACTATTCTCAGAATGACTTGGTTGAGTACTCACCAGTCACAGAAAAGC
ATCTTACGGATGGCATGACAGTAAGAGAATTATGCAGTGCTGCCATAACCATGAGTGATAACACTGCGGC
CAACTTACTTCTGACAACGATCGGAGGACCGAAGGAGCTAACCGCTTTTTTGCACAACATGGGGGATCAT
GTAACTCGCCTTGATCGTTGGGAACCGGAGCTGAATGAAGCCATACCAAACGACGAGCGTGACACCACGA
TGCCTGTAGCAATGGCAACAACGTTGCGCAAACTATTAACTGGCGAACTACTTACTCTAGCTTCCCGGCA
ACAATTAATAGACTGGATGGAGGCGGATAAAGTTGCAGGACCACTTCTGCGCTCGGCCCTTCCGGCTGGC
TGGTTTATTGCTGATAAATCTGGAGCCGGTGAGCGTGGAAGCCGCGGTATCATTGCAGCACTGGGGCCAG
ATGGTAAGCCCTCCCGTATCGTAGTTATCTACACGACGGGGAGTCAGGCAACTATGGATGAACGAAATAG
ACAGATCGCTGAGATAGGTGCCTCACTGATTAAGCATTGGTAACTGTCAGACCAAGTTTACTCATATATA
CTTTAGATTGATTTAAAACTTCATTTTTAATTTAAAAGGATCTAGGTGAAGATCCTTTTTGATAATCTCA
TGACCAAAATCCCTTAACGTGAGTTTTCGTTCCACTGAGCGTCAGACCCCGTAGAAAAGATCAAAGGATC
TTCTTGAGATCCTTTTTTTCTGCGCGTAATCTGCTGCTTGCAAACAAAAAAACCACCGCTACCAGCGGTG
GTTTGTTTGCCGGATCAAGAGCTACCAACTCTTTTTCCGAAGGTAACTGGCTTCAGCAGAGCGCAGATAC
CAAATACTGTTCTTCTAGTGTAGCCGTAGTTAGGCCACCACTTCAAGAACTCTGTAGCACCGCCTACATA
CCTCGCTCTGCTAATCCTGTTACCAGTGGCTGCTGCCAGTGGCGATAAGTCGTGTCTTACCGGGTTGGAC
TCAAGACGATAGTTACCGGATAAGGCGCAGCGGTCGGGCTGAACGGGGGGTTCGTGCACACAGCCCAGCT
TGGAGCGAACGACCTACACCGAACTGAGATACCTACAGCGTGAGCTATGAGAAAGCGCCACGCTTCCCGA
AGGGAGAAAGGCGGACAGGTATCCGGTAAGCGGCAGGGTCGGAACAGGAGAGCGCACGAGGGAGCTTCCA
GGGGGAAACGCCTGGTATCTTTATAGTCCTGTCGGGTTTCGCCACCTCTGACTTGAGCGTCGATTTTTGT
GATGCTCGTCAGGGGGGCGGAGCCTATGGAAAAACGCCAGC
Features (pLannotate 1.2.2; 26 found; start..end, strand, type, name):
     64..91      +  repeat_region  AAV2 ITR (fragment): inverted terminal repeat of adeno-associated virus serotype 2 inverted
    120..147     +  repeat_region  AAV2 ITR (fragment): inverted terminal repeat of adeno-associated virus serotype 2 inverted
    206..585     +  enhancer       CMV enhancer: human cytomegalovirus immediate early enhancer
    586..789     +  promoter       CMV promoter: human cytomegalovirus (CMV) immediate early promoter
    826..859     +  protein_bind   lox2272: Cre-mediated recombination occurs in the 8-bp core sequence (GGATACTT). lox2272 sites are compatible with each other, but incompatible with loxP or loxN sites (Lee and Saito, 1988). Cre recombinase
    860..909     -  intron         β-globin intron (fragment): internally truncated intron from human β-globin
    910..943     +  protein_bind   loxP: Cre-mediated recombination occurs in the 8-bp core sequence (GCATACAT). Cre recombinase
    953..981     -  CDS            3xHA (fragment): three tandem HA epitope tags
    992..1008    -  CDS            3xHA (fragment): three tandem HA epitope tags
   1019..1035    -  CDS            3xHA (fragment): three tandem HA epitope tags
   1042..1089    -  CDS            nucleoplasmin NLS: bipartite nuclear localization signal from nucleoplasmin
   1090..4245    -  CDS            cas9: CAS9_STAAU - Experimental evidence at protein level: Swiss-Prot protein existence level 1. CRISPR (clustered regularly interspaced short palindromic repeat) is an adaptive immune system that provides protection against mobile genetic elements (viruses, transposable elements and conjugative plasmids). CRISPR clusters contain spacers, sequences complementary to antecedent mobile elements, and target invading nucleic acids. CRISPR clusters are transcribed and processed into CRISPR RNA (crRNA). In type II CRISPR systems correct processing of pre-crRNA requires a trans- encoded small RNA (tracrRNA)
   4322..4355    -  protein_bind   lox2272: Cre-mediated recombination occurs in the 8-bp core sequence (GGATACTT). lox2272 sites are compatible with each other, but incompatible with loxP or loxN sites (Lee and Saito, 1988). Cre recombinase
   4356..4405    -  intron         β-globin intron (fragment): internally truncated intron from human β-globin
   4406..4439    -  protein_bind   loxP: Cre-mediated recombination occurs in the 8-bp core sequence (GCATACAT). Cre recombinase
   4470..4581    +  polyA_signal   bGH poly(A) signal: bovine growth hormone polyadenylation signal
   4684..4924    +  promoter       U6 promoter: RNA polymerase III promoter for human U6 snRNA
   4954..5029    +  misc_RNA       Sa gRNA scaffold: guide RNA scaffold for the Staphylococcus aureus CRISPR/Cas9 system
   5043..5183    +  repeat_region  AAV2 ITR: inverted terminal repeat of adeno-associated virus serotype 2 inverted
   5188..5239    -  misc_feature   bom (fragment): basis of mobility region from pBR322
   5258..5713    +  rep_origin     f1 ori (sequence partly withheld): f1 bacteriophage origin of replication; arrow indicates direction of (+) strand synthesis
   5714..5763    -  misc_feature   bom (fragment): basis of mobility region from pBR322
   5865..5900    -  CDS            rop (fragment): Rop protein, which maintains plasmids at low copy number; rop
   5995..6099    +  promoter       AmpR promoter: bla
   6100..6960    +  CDS            AmpR: β-lactamase; bla; confers resistance to ampicillin, carbenicillin, and related antibiotics
   7131..7719    +  rep_origin     ori: high-copy-number ColE1/pMB1/pBR322/pUC origin of replication
