[The description below was written by a language model from this plasmid's Addgene catalogue record and pLannotate feature annotations shown in this document.]
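Description:
pAAV-FLEX-SaCas9-U6-sgKcnab2 is an AAV transfer plasmid built on the pX601 backbone that combines Cre-dependent expression of Staphylococcus aureus Cas9 with a constitutively expressed guide RNA against mouse Kcnab2, the gene encoding the Kvβ2 potassium channel auxiliary subunit. It is propagated in bacteria as a high-copy plasmid through a ColE1/pUC-type origin and selected with ampicillin (β-lactamase). An f1 origin is also present. The payload lies between AAV2 inverted terminal repeats, which allow it to be packaged into recombinant AAV particles. The left ITR is annotated only as short fragments in the sequencing-derived feature table, while the right one is detected in full.

Within the ITRs, a CMV enhancer/promoter sits upstream of a FLEX (double-inverted) cassette. The SaCas9 coding sequence, fused to a nucleoplasmin nuclear localization signal and a 3xHA epitope tag, is placed in the antisense orientation and flanked by paired lox2272 and loxP sites in opposing orientation. Without Cre, the reading frame is backwards relative to the promoter and no nuclease is made. In Cre-expressing cells, recombination between the compatible lox pairs inverts the cassette and locks it in the sense orientation, so that transcription proceeds through SaCas9 to the bovine growth hormone polyadenylation signal. Downstream, a human U6 RNA polymerase III promoter drives the Kcnab2-targeting spacer, cloned through BsaI sites that were destroyed in the process, fused to the Sa gRNA scaffold. The compact SaCas9 lets nuclease and guide fit in a single AAV genome. The construct is suited to cell-type-specific Kcnab2 mutagenesis in Cre-expressing mouse cells, and the associated work examined Kv1 channels and dopamine neuron firing.
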