Addgene plasmid #192795: pAAV-FLEX-SaCas9-U6-sgKcnab2
Purpose: Encodes SaCas9 and an sgRNA targeting mouse Kcnab2
Depositing lab: Marta Soden. Depositing organization: University of Washington. Publication: The potassium channel auxiliary subunit Kvbeta2 (Kcnab2) regulates Kv1 channels and dopamine neuron firing. Yee JX, Rastani A, Soden ME. J Neurophysiol. 2022 Jul 1;128(1):62-72. doi: 10.1152/jn.00194.2022. Epub 2022 Jun 15. PubMed 35788155.
Backbone
  Vector backbone: pX601
  Vector type: AAV, CRISPR
Growth in bacteria
  Bacterial resistance: Ampicillin, 100 μg/mL
  Growth temperature: 37°C
  Growth strain: NEB Stable
  Copy number: High Copy
Gene/Insert
  Gene/Insert name: sgKcnab2
  gRNA/shRNA sequence: GAATCTGGGCAAATCTGGCCT
  Species: M. musculus (mouse)
  Promoter: U6
  Cloning method: Restriction Enzyme; 5′ cloning site BsaI (destroyed during cloning); 3′ cloning site BsaI (destroyed during cloning)
  Sequencing primers: 5′ GACTATCATATGCTTACCGT
Terms and licenses: Academic/Nonprofit Terms; Industry Terms: Not Available to Industry
How to cite: pAAV-FLEX-SaCas9-U6-sgKcnab2 was a gift from Marta Soden (Addgene plasmid # 192795 ; http://n2t.net/addgene:192795 ; RRID:Addgene_192795)
