>Addgene plasmid #192795 | pAAV-FLEX-SaCas9-U6-sgKcnab2 | depositor partial sequence | sequence record 373786 | U6 promoter, sgRNA insert, SaCas9 sgRNA scaffold
GAGGGCCTATTTCCCATGATTCCTTCATATTTGCATATACGATACAAGGCTGTTAGAGAGATAATTGGAA
TTAATTTGACTGTAAACACAAAGATATTAGTACAAAATACGTGACGTAGAAAGTAATAATTTCTTGGGTA
GTTTGCAGTTTTAAAATTATGTTTTAAAATGGACTATCATATGCTTACCGTAACTTGAAAGTATTTCGAT
TTCTTGGCTTTATATATCTTGTGGAAAGGACGAAACACCGAATCTGGGCAAATCTGGCCTGTTTTAGTAC
TCTGGAAACAGAATCTACTAAAACAAGGCAAAATGCCGTGTTTATCTCGTCACTTGTTGGCGAGA
